Addgene plasmid #216483: G555
Purpose: Expression of PlsB, PlsC, CdsA and PssA under the control of T7 promoters. The 4-gene insert is flanked by Phi29 replication origins.
Depositing lab: Christophe Danelon. Publication: MOSAIC: A Highly Efficient, One-Step Recombineering Approach to Plasmid Editing and Diversification. van den Brink M, Althuis TY, Danelon C, Claassens NJ. ACS Synth Biol. 2025 Jun 5. doi: 10.1021/acssynbio.4c00657. PubMed 40471122.
Backbone
  Vector backbone: pUC57-oriL191-oriR194
  Backbone size w/o insert (bp): 3162
  Total vector size (bp): 9401
  Vector type: Cell-free expression
Growth in bacteria
  Bacterial resistance: Ampicillin, 100 μg/mL
  Growth temperature: 37°C
  Growth strain: DH5alpha
  Copy number: High Copy
Gene/Insert
  Gene/Insert name: plsB, plsC, cdsA, pssA
  Species: E. coli
  Insert size (bp): 6239
  Promoter: T7 for each gene
  Cloning method: Golden Gate
  Sequencing primers: 5′ M13 Forward; 3′ M13 Reverse
Resource information
  A portion of this plasmid was derived from a plasmid made by: contains 2 small DNA sequences (oriL191 and oriR194) that were obtained from GenScript
Terms and licenses: Academic/Nonprofit Terms; Industry Terms: Not Available to Industry
Depositor comments: Please visit https://doi.org/10.1101/2024.03.22.586135 for bioRxiv preprint.
How to cite: G555 was a gift from Christophe Danelon (Addgene plasmid # 216483 ; http://n2t.net/addgene:216483 ; RRID:Addgene_216483)
