[The description below was written by a language model from this plasmid's Addgene catalogue record and pLannotate feature annotations shown in this document.]
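Description:
G555 is a high-copy, ampicillin-selected plasmid of about 9.4 kb, built on a pUC57 derivative (pUC57-oriL191-oriR194) and catalogued as a cell-free expression vector. It is propagated in E. coli through the ColE1/pUC origin and the β-lactamase (AmpR) gene. The remaining backbone annotations (lac promoter/operator, CAP site, and fragments of lacZα, lacI, rop and bom) are leftovers typical of pUC-type cloning vectors.

The roughly 6.2 kb payload, assembled by Golden Gate cloning, carries four E. coli phospholipid-synthesis genes arranged in the same orientation as independent transcription units: plsB, plsC, cdsA and pssA. Each has its own T7 promoter, a T7 gene 10 ribosome binding site and a T7 terminator; the terminator for pssA lies just across the sequence origin of the circular map. The cdsA and pssA units additionally contain a lac operator next to the promoter and a T7 gene 10 leader upstream of the coding sequence. Short matches to a gene 10B-derived sequence annotated after plsB, plsC and cdsA are fragments only. PlsB acylates glycerol-3-phosphate to lysophosphatidic acid and PlsC converts this to phosphatidic acid. CdsA and PssA are the subsequent enzymes, CDP-diacylglycerol synthase and phosphatidylserine synthase, so the set covers consecutive steps towards phosphatidylserine.

According to the record, the four-gene insert is flanked by Phi29 replication origins (oriL191 and oriR194), although the automated feature table does not annotate them. Such origins allow a linear form of the cassette to be copied by the phage Phi29 protein-primed replication machinery. The plasmid therefore suits T7 RNA polymerase-driven in vitro expression of lipid-synthesis enzymes from replicable DNA, and the associated publication concerns a recombineering method for plasmid editing and diversification.
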