Features (pLannotate 1.2.2; 33 found; start..end, strand, type, name):
      6..52      +  terminator     T7 terminator: transcription terminator for bacteriophage T7 RNA polymerase
    333..349     -  protein_bind   lac operator: The lac repressor binds to the lac operator to inhibit transcription in E. coli. This inhibition can be relieved by adding lactose or isopropyl-β-D-thiogalactopyranoside (IPTG). lac repressor encoded by lacI
    357..387     -  promoter       lac promoter: promoter for the E. coli lac operon
    402..423     -  protein_bind   CAP binding site: CAP binding activates transcription in the presence of cAMP. E. coli catabolite activator protein
    436..528     -  CDS            lacI (fragment): lac repressor; lacI; The lac repressor binds to the lac operator to inhibit transcription in E. coli. This inhibition can be relieved by adding lactose or isopropyl-β-D-thiogalactopyranoside (IPTG).
    711..1299    -  rep_origin     ori: high-copy-number ColE1/pMB1/pBR322/pUC origin of replication
   1470..2330    -  CDS            AmpR: β-lactamase; bla; confers resistance to ampicillin, carbenicillin, and related antibiotics
   2331..2435    -  promoter       AmpR promoter: bla
   2530..2565    +  CDS            rop (fragment): Rop protein, which maintains plasmids at low copy number; rop
   2667..2766    +  misc_feature   bom (fragment): basis of mobility region from pBR322
   2772..2929    -  CDS            lacZα (fragment): LacZα fragment of β-galactosidase; lacZ fragment
   3188..3206    +  promoter       T7 promoter: promoter for bacteriophage T7 RNA polymerase
   3238..3260    +  RBS            RBS: efficient ribosome binding site from bacteriophage T7 gene 10 (Olins and Rangwala, 1989)
   3328..5748    +  CDS            plsB: PLSB_ECOLI - Experimental evidence at protein level: Swiss-Prot protein existence level 1. Catalyzes the transfer of an acyl group from acyl-ACP to glycerol-3-phosphate (G3P) to form lysophosphatidic acid (LPA). This enzyme can utilize either acyl-CoA or acyl-ACP as the fatty acyl donor. From Escherichia coli (strain K12).
   5763..5812    +  CDS            SET1 (fragment): solubility-enhancement tag derived from T7 phage gene 10B
   5820..5867    +  terminator     T7 terminator: transcription terminator for bacteriophage T7 RNA polymerase
   5873..5891    +  promoter       T7 promoter: promoter for bacteriophage T7 RNA polymerase
   5923..5945    +  RBS            RBS: efficient ribosome binding site from bacteriophage T7 gene 10 (Olins and Rangwala, 1989)
   5953..6687    +  CDS            plsC: PLSC_ECOLI - Also known as parF. Experimental evidence at protein level: Swiss-Prot protein existence level 1. Converts lysophosphatidic acid (LPA) into phosphatidic acid by incorporating an acyl moiety at the 2 position. This enzyme can utilize either acyl-CoA or acyl-ACP as the fatty acyl donor. From Escherichia coli (strain K12).
   6702..6751    +  CDS            SET1 (fragment): solubility-enhancement tag derived from T7 phage gene 10B
   6759..6806    +  terminator     T7 terminator: transcription terminator for bacteriophage T7 RNA polymerase
   6812..6830    +  promoter       T7 promoter: promoter for bacteriophage T7 RNA polymerase
   6831..6855    +  protein_bind   lac operator: The lac repressor binds to the lac operator to inhibit transcription in E. coli. This inhibition can be relieved by adding lactose or isopropyl-β-D-thiogalactopyranoside (IPTG). lac repressor encoded by lacI
   6870..6892    +  RBS            RBS: efficient ribosome binding site from bacteriophage T7 gene 10 (Olins and Rangwala, 1989)
   6900..6932    +  CDS            T7 tag (gene 10 leader): leader peptide from bacteriophage T7 gene 10 promotes efficient translation in E. coli
   6948..7802    +  CDS            cdsA (sequence withheld): CDSA_ECOLI - Also known as cds. Experimental evidence at protein level: Swiss-Prot protein existence level 1. From Escherichia coli (strain K12).
   7803..7847    +  CDS            SET1 (fragment): solubility-enhancement tag derived from T7 phage gene 10B
   7855..7902    +  terminator     T7 terminator: transcription terminator for bacteriophage T7 RNA polymerase
   7908..7926    +  promoter       T7 promoter: promoter for bacteriophage T7 RNA polymerase
   7927..7951    +  protein_bind   lac operator: The lac repressor binds to the lac operator to inhibit transcription in E. coli. This inhibition can be relieved by adding lactose or isopropyl-β-D-thiogalactopyranoside (IPTG). lac repressor encoded by lacI
   7966..7988    +  RBS            RBS: efficient ribosome binding site from bacteriophage T7 gene 10 (Olins and Rangwala, 1989)
   7996..8028    +  CDS            T7 tag (gene 10 leader): leader peptide from bacteriophage T7 gene 10 promotes efficient translation in E. coli
   8044..9396    +  CDS            pssA: PSS_ECOLI - Also known as pss. Experimental evidence at protein level: Swiss-Prot protein existence level 1. From Escherichia coli (strain K12).
>Addgene plasmid #216483 | G555 | addgene full sequence | sequence record 430343 | Addgene NGS Result
TCGAGTAGCATAACCCCTTGGGGCCTCTAAACGGGTCTTGAGGGGTTTTTTGCCTCCTATGATTGGTTGT
CTTATTACCTTACTTCTATTATAGTATAACATGTTAAACGATAGTTTGTCTACCCTTTTCGACAAATTGA
TGATAATAAATAGTATAGGTATATAGTCGTGATTTAGTTGTTAGATTCTTGTCGAAGATAGTCGGTCAAT
GGGGAAATGGTGTATGTTGTCGCTGTACCCTACTTTATTGGATCGGATCCCGGGCCCGTCGACTGCAGAG
GCCTGCATGCAAGCTTGGCGTAATCATGGTCATAGCTGTTTCCTGTGTGAAATTGTTATCCGCTCACAAT
TCCACACAACATACGAGCCGGAAGCATAAAGTGTAAAGCCTGGGGTGCCTAATGAGTGAGCTAACTCACA
TTAATTGCGTTGCGCTCACTGCCCGCTTTCCAGTCGGGAAACCTGTCGTGCCAGCTGCATTAATGAATCG
GCCAACGCGCGGGGAGAGGCGGTTTGCGTATTGGGCGCTCTTCCGCTTCCTCGCTCACTGACTCGCTGCG
CTCGGTCGTTCGGCTGCGGCGAGCGGTATCAGCTCACTCAAAGGCGGTAATACGGTTATCCACAGAATCA
GGGGATAACGCAGGAAAGAACATGTGAGCAAAAGGCCAGCAAAAGGCCAGGAACCGTAAAAAGGCCGCGT
TGCTGGCGTTTTTCCATAGGCTCCGCCCCCCTGACGAGCATCACAAAAATCGACGCTCAAGTCAGAGGTG
GCGAAACCCGACAGGACTATAAAGATACCAGGCGTTTCCCCCTGGAAGCTCCCTCGTGCGCTCTCCTGTT
CCGACCCTGCCGCTTACCGGATACCTGTCCGCCTTTCTCCCTTCGGGAAGCGTGGCGCTTTCTCATAGCT
CACGCTGTAGGTATCTCAGTTCGGTGTAGGTCGTTCGCTCCAAGCTGGGCTGTGTGCACGAACCCCCCGT
TCAGCCCGACCGCTGCGCCTTATCCGGTAACTATCGTCTTGAGTCCAACCCGGTAAGACACGACTTATCG
CCACTGGCAGCAGCCACTGGTAACAGGATTAGCAGAGCGAGGTATGTAGGCGGTGCTACAGAGTTCTTGA
AGTGGTGGCCTAACTACGGCTACACTAGAAGAACAGTATTTGGTATCTGCGCTCTGCTGAAGCCAGTTAC
CTTCGGAAAAAGAGTTGGTAGCTCTTGATCCGGCAAACAAACCACCGCTGGTAGCGGTGGTTTTTTTGTT
TGCAAGCAGCAGATTACGCGCAGAAAAAAAGGATCTCAAGAAGATCCTTTGATCTTTTCTACGGGGTCTG
ACGCTCAGTGGAACGAAAACTCACGTTAAGGGATTTTGGTCATGAGATTATCAAAAAGGATCTTCACCTA
GATCCTTTTAAATTAAAAATGAAGTTTTAAATCAATCTAAAGTATATATGAGTAAACTTGGTCTGACAGT
TACCAATGCTTAATCAGTGAGGCACCTATCTCAGCGATCTGTCTATTTCGTTCATCCATAGTTGCCTGAC
TCCCCGTCGTGTAGATAACTACGATACGGGAGGGCTTACCATCTGGCCCCAGTGCTGCAATGATACCGCG
AGACCCACGCTCACCGGCTCCAGATTTATCAGCAATAAACCAGCCAGCCGGAAGGGCCGAGCGCAGAAGT
GGTCCTGCAACTTTATCCGCCTCCATCCAGTCTATTAATTGTTGCCGGGAAGCTAGAGTAAGTAGTTCGC
CAGTTAATAGTTTGCGCAACGTTGTTGCCATTGCTACAGGCATCGTGGTGTCACGCTCGTCGTTTGGTAT
GGCTTCATTCAGCTCCGGTTCCCAACGATCAAGGCGAGTTACATGATCCCCCATGTTGTGCAAAAAAGCG
GTTAGCTCCTTCGGTCCTCCGATCGTTGTCAGAAGTAAGTTGGCCGCAGTGTTATCACTCATGGTTATGG
CAGCACTGCATAATTCTCTTACTGTCATGCCATCCGTAAGATGCTTTTCTGTGACTGGTGAGTACTCAAC
CAAGTCATTCTGAGAATAGTGTATGCGGCGACCGAGTTGCTCTTGCCCGGCGTCAATACGGGATAATACC
GCGCCACATAGCAGAACTTTAAAAGTGCTCATCATTGGAAAACGTTCTTCGGGGCGAAAACTCTCAAGGA
TCTTACCGCTGTTGAGATCCAGTTCGATGTAACCCACTCGTGCACCCAACTGATCTTCAGCATCTTTTAC
TTTCACCAGCGTTTCTGGGTGAGCAAAAACAGGAAGGCAAAATGCCGCAAAAAAGGGAATAAGGGCGACA
CGGAAATGTTGAATACTCATACTCTTCCTTTTTCAATATTATTGAAGCATTTATCAGGGTTATTGTCTCA
TGAGCGGATACATATTTGAATGTATTTAGAAAAATAAACAAATAGGGGTTCCGCGCACATTTCCCCGAAA
AGTGCCACCTGACGTCTAAGAAACCATTATTATCATGACATTAACCTATAAAAATAGGCGTATCACGAGG
CCCTTTCGTCTCGCGCGTTTCGGTGATGACGGTGAAAACCTCTGACACATGCAGCTCCCGGAGACGGTCA
CAGCTTGTCTGTAAGCGGATGCCGGGAGCAGACAAGCCCGTCAGGGCGCGTCAGCGGGTGTTGGCGGGTG
TCGGGGCTGGCTTAACTATGCGGCATCAGAGCAGATTGTACTGAGAGTGCACCATATGCGGTGTGAAATA
CCGCACAGATGCGTAAGGAGAAAATACCGCATCAGGCGCCATTCGCCATTCAGGCTGCGCAACTGTTGGG
AAGGGCGATCGGTGCGGGCCTCTTCGCTATTACGCCAGCTGGCGAAAGGGGGATGTGCTGCAAGGCGATT
AAGTTGGGTAACGCCAGGGTTTTCCCAGTCACGACGTTGTAAAACGACGGCCAGTGAATTCGAGCTCGGT
ACCTCGCGAATGCATCTAGATCCAATAAAGTAAGCCCCCACCCTCACATGATACCATTCTCCTAATATCG
ACATAATCCGTCGATCCTCGGCATACCATGATCAGGGAGGGAAACTACTACTTAATATATCAATCTATAG
ACCTACTAGATAGGTTTGTCAATGAACAACATAAAACGACACAGAATCCCACGTTTTAGCGCTTCGTCTG
TGTCGCATGTCCATGGCTAGAACGTCTCAATCTCTATTAATACGACTCACTATAGGGTCACCACAACGGT
TTCCCTCTAGAAATAATTTTGTTTAACTTTAAGAAGGAGATATACATATGACTTTCTGCTATCCTTGCCG
CGCATTTGCATTATTAACCAGAGGCTTTACATCGTTTATGTCCGGCTGGCCACGAATTTACTACAAATTA
CTGAATTTACCATTAAGCATCCTGGTAAAAAGCAAGTCTATTCCGGCAGATCCTGCCCCGGAACTGGGGC
TGGATACCTCTCGTCCAATTATGTACGTTTTACCGTACAACTCGAAAGCAGATTTGCTGACGTTACGCGC
CCAGTGTCTGGCTCATGACTTGCCTGACCCGTTAGAGCCGCTGGAAATCGACGGCACGCTACTGCCGCGC
TATGTGTTCATTCACGGCGGGCCGCGTGTATTCACCTATTACACGCCGAAAGAAGAGTCTATTAAGCTGT
TCCACGACTATCTCGATTTGCACCGTAGCAACCCAAATCTGGATGTGCAGATGGTGCCAGTATCGGTGAT
GTTTGGTCGCGCGCCGGGGCGTGAAAAAGGCGAAGTAAACCCGCCGCTGCGTATGCTTAACGGCGTACAG
AAATTTTTCGCCGTACTGTGGCTCGGTCGCGACAGTTTTGTGCGTTTCTCGCCGTCAGTTTCGCTGCGCC
GTATGGCGGATGAACACGGCACGGATAAAACTATCGCACAGAAACTGGCGCGCGTGGCGCGTATGCACTT
TGCCCGTCAACGTCTGGCTGCTGTGGGCCCACGTCTGCCTGCTCGTCAGGATCTGTTTAATAAGCTGCTC
GCCTCCCGCGCCATTGCCAAAGCGGTAGAAGATGAAGCGCGCAGCAAAAAAATCTCCCATGAAAAAGCGC
AGCAGAACGCGATTGCGCTGATGGAAGAGATTGCGGCGAATTTCTCTTACGAGATGATTCGCCTGACTGA
CCGTATTCTGGGCTTCACCTGGAACCGCCTTTACCAGGGCATCAACGTCCATAACGCCGAGCGCGTTCGC
CAGCTGGCCCACGACGGTCATGAGCTGGTATATGTGCCTTGCCACCGCAGCCACATGGACTACCTGCTGC
TTTCTTACGTGCTGTATCACCAGGGGCTGGTGCCGCCGCATATCGCCGCTGGGATCAACCTGAACTTCTG
GCCGGCCGGGCCGATTTTCCGCCGTCTGGGGGCGTTCTTTATTCGCCGTACGTTCAAAGGCAATAAACTT
TATTCCACCGTTTTCCGTGAGTATCTCGGCGAACTGTTCAGCCGTGGTTATTCCGTCGAGTACTTCGTGG
AAGGCGGTCGTTCCCGCACGGGGCGTTTGCTGGATCCGAAAACCGGTACGCTGTCGATGACCATTCAGGC
GATGCTGCGTGGCGGCACGCGTCCGATTACGCTGATTCCGATCTACATCGGTTATGAGCACGTCATGGAA
GTGGGTACTTACGCCAAAGAACTGCGCGGCGCGACGAAAGAGAAAGAGAGCCTGCCGCAGATGCTGCGCG
GTTTAAGCAAGCTGCGTAATCTCGGTCAGGGTTACGTCAACTTCGGTGAACCAATGCCGTTGATGACCTA
CCTTAACCAGCACGTACCAGACTGGCGTGAATCTATCGATCCCATCGAAGCGGTGCGTCCGGCATGGTTA
ACGCCGACGGTCAATAATATTGCTGCCGATCTGATGGTACGCATTAACAACGCAGGCGCGGCAAACGCCA
TGAACCTGTGCTGTACTGCGCTTCTGGCGTCACGTCAGCGCTCACTCACCCGCGAGCAGTTAACCGAGCA
ACTCAACTGCTACCTGGATCTGATGCGCAACGTACCTTACTCCACGGACTCTACCGTTCCTTCAGCCAGC
GCCAGCGAGCTTATCGATCACGCGCTGCAAATGAACAAGTTTGAAGTCGAGAAAGACACAATCGGCGACA
TCATCATTCTGCCGCGCGAGCAAGCGGTGCTGATGACCTACTATCGCAACAACATTGCGCATATGTTGGT
GCTGCCTTCGCTGATGGCGGCAATCGTCACCCAGCATCGCCACATCTCCCGCGACGTATTGATGGAGCAC
GTCAATGTGCTTTACCCAATGCTGAAAGCGGAGCTGTTCCTGCGCTGGGATCGCGACGAGTTGCCGGACG
TTATTGATGCGCTGGCAAATGAGATGCAACGTCAGGGGCTGATTACCCTGCAAGATGATGAGTTGCATAT
CAACCCGGCGCATTCTCGCACGCTACAGCTGCTGGCCGCAGGCGCGCGCGAAACGCTGCAACGTTATGCC
ATCACCTTCTGGTTGTTGAGTGCCAACCCGTCGATCAACCGCGGTACGCTGGAGAAAGAGAGCCGCACCG
TCGCGCAACGTCTCTCCGTGCTGCACGGCATCAACGCGCCGGAGTTCTTCGACAAGGCGGTGTTCAGTTC
TCTGGTGCTGACACTGCGTGATGAAGGGTATATCAGCGATAGCGGCGATGCCGAACCGGCAGAAACGATG
AAGGTTTATCAGTTGCTGGCGGAGTTGATTACATCAGACGTGCGTTTGACGATTGAGAGTGCGACGCAGG
GCGAAGGGTAAGCTTGGATCCGGCTGCTAACAAAGCCCGAAAGGAAGCTGAGTTGGCTGCTGCCACCGCT
GAGCAATAACTAGCATAACCCCTTGGGGCCTCTAAACGGGTCTTGAGGGGTTTTTTGCGCAATAATACGA
CTCACTATAGGGTCACCACAACGGTTTCCCTCTAGAAATAATTTTGTTTAACTTTAAGAAGGAGATATAC
ATATGCTATATATCTTTCGTCTTATTATTACCGTGATTTACAGCATCTTAGTCTGTGTATTCGGCTCCAT
TTACTGCCTTTTCAGCCCGCGTAACCCGAAACATGTGGCCACCTTTGGGCATATGTTTGGCCGTCTTGCG
CCGCTGTTTGGCCTGAAAGTTGAGTGCCGTAAACCTACAGACGCTGAAAGCTACGGCAATGCTATCTATA
TCGCTAACCACCAGAACAACTATGACATGGTGACAGCATCGAACATCGTGCAACCGCCGACGGTGACGGT
AGGTAAAAAGAGCTTGCTGTGGATCCCCTTCTTCGGGCAGTTGTACTGGTTAACCGGCAACTTATTGATC
GACAGAAACAATCGCACTAAAGCTCACGGCACCATTGCGGAAGTAGTGAATCACTTCAAAAAACGCCGTA
TTTCCATCTGGATGTTCCCGGAAGGAACCCGCAGCCGTGGTCGCGGCCTGCTACCGTTCAAGACTGGAGC
ATTTCACGCGGCAATTGCGGCGGGCGTCCCGATTATTCCCGTGTGCGTCTCTACAACTTCGAATAAGATT
AATCTTAATCGACTGCACAACGGTCTGGTGATTGTCGAAATGCTGCCGCCAATTGACGTCAGTCAGTATG
GCAAAGATCAGGTTCGTGAGCTGGCTGCCCATTGTCGTTCGATAATGGAACAAAAAATCGCCGAGCTCGA
TAAAGAAGTCGCAGAACGCGAAGCCGCCGGAAAAGTTTAAGCTTGGATCCGGCTGCTAACAAAGCCCGAA
AGGAAGCTGAGTTGGCTGCTGCCACCGCTGAGCAATAACTAGCATAACCCCTTGGGGCCTCTAAACGGGT
CTTGAGGGGTTTTTTGCACTATAATACGACTCACTATAGGGGAATTGTGAGCGGATAACAATTCCCCTCT
AGAAATAATTTTGTTTAACTTTAAGAAGGAGATATACATATGGCTAGCATGACTGGTGGACAGCAAATGG
GTCGCGGATCCGGCTGC
[855 nt withheld, positions 6948-7802]
TAACAAAGCCCGAAAGGAAGCTGAGTTGGCTGCTGCCACCGCTGAGCAATAACTAGCATAACCCCTTGGG
GCCTCTAAACGGGTCTTGAGGGGTTTTTTGCTTACTAATACGACTCACTATAGGGGAATTGTGAGCGGAT
AACAATTCCCCTCTAGAAATAATTTTGTTTAACTTTAAGAAGGAGATATACATATGGCTAGCATGACTGG
TGGACAGCAAATGGGTCGCGGATCCGGCTGCATGTTGTCAAAATTTAAGCGTAATAAACATCAACAACAC
CTTGCCCAACTACCCAAGATTTCTCAATCAGTTGATGATGTCGATTTCTTTTACGCTCCCGCCGACTTCC
GGGAGACGCTGCTGGAAAAAATAGCCAGCGCGAAGCAGCGCATTTGCATTGTCGCCCTGTATCTCGAACA
GGATGACGGTGGCAAAGGCATTCTGAACGCGTTGTATGAGGCTAAAAGGCAGCGTCCGGAACTGGATGTG
CGGGTGCTGGTCGACTGGCATCGTGCACAACGTGGACGCATTGGCGCTGCGGCATCTAACACTAACGCTG
ACTGGTACTGCCGCATGGCGCAGGAAAATCCGGGCGTAGATGTTCCGGTTTATGGCGTTCCAATCAATAC
TCGTGAAGCCCTTGGTGTTCTGCACTTTAAAGGCTTTATCATCGACGATAGCGTACTTTATAGCGGTGCC
AGCCTGAACGATGTTTACCTGCATCAGCACGATAAATATCGCTACGACCGTTATCATCTGATCCGTAACC
GTAAGATGTCAGACATTATGTTTGAATGGGTTACACAGAATATTATGAATGGCCGCGGCGTTAATCGTCT
GGATGATGTTAATCGGCCAAAAAGCCCGGAAATCAAGAACGATATTCGTCTGTTCCGCCAGGAGCTGCGT
GATGCCGCTTATCATTTCCAGGGCGATGCCGACAACGATCAGCTTTCTGTAACGCCGCTAGTGGGGCTGG
GGAAATCGAGTCTGTTGAACAAGACCATTTTCCATCTTATGCCTTGTGCCGAGCAGAAACTAACCATCTG
TACGCCATACTTCAACCTGCCAGCAATCCTTGTGCGCAATATTATCCAGTTGCTGCGCGAAGGGAAAAAG
GTCGAAATTATTGTTGGTGATAAAACCGCGAATGACTTCTACATTCCGGAAGATGAACCTTTCAAGATAA
TTGGCGCATTGCCTTATCTCTATGAGATCAATCTGCGTCGTTTCCTGAGCCGTTTGCAGTATTACGTCAA
TACTGACCAGCTAGTGGTTCGGTTATGGAAAGATGACGACAACACCTATCACCTGAAAGGGATGTGGGTT
GATGATAAGTGGATGTTGATCACCGGTAATAACCTGAACCCGCGCGCCTGGCGTCTGGATCTGGAAAACG
CCATTTTGATCCACGATCCGCAACTTGAGCTGGCGCCACAGCGAGAGAAAGAACTGGAGCTGATCCGCGA
GCATACCACCATCGTTAAGCACTATCGCGATCTGCAAAGTATTGCCGATTATCCGGTGAAGGTTCGTAAA
CTCATCCGCCGTTTGCGCCGTATCCGCATCGACCGATTAATTAGCCGCATCCTGTAAC
